Addgene plasmid #101262: 5VC8 (WHSC1)
Purpose: Bacterial expression for structure determination; may not be full ORF
Depositing lab: Cheryl Arrowsmith. Depositing organization: University of Toronto.
Backbone
  Vector backbone: pET28-MHL
  Backbone manufacturer: SGC (Addgene Plasmid #26096)
  Vector type: Bacterial Expression
Growth in bacteria
  Bacterial resistance: Kanamycin, 50 μg/mL
  Growth temperature: 37°C
  Growth strain: DH5alpha
  Copy number: Unknown
Gene/Insert
  Gene/Insert name: WHSC1 (alt names: 5VC8, 7LMT; gi|19913347)
  Species: H. sapiens (human)
  Insert size (bp): 420
  Entrez Gene: NSD2 (a.k.a. KMT3F, KMT3G, MMSET, RAUST, REIIBP, TRX5, WHS, WHSC1)
  Promoter: T7
  Tag / fusion protein: 6xHis-TEV (N terminal on backbone)
  Cloning method: Ligation Independent Cloning
  Sequencing primers: 5′ T7; 3′ T7-term
Terms and licenses: Academic/Nonprofit Terms; Industry Terms: Not Available to Industry
Depositor comments: N terminal tag: MHHHHHHSSGRENLYFQG. SGC Clone Sample ID: WHSC1:JMC062-B09:C224576. SGC or PDB links: https://www.thesgc.org/structures/5VC8/ https://www.thesgc.org/structures/7LMT/
How to cite: 5VC8 (WHSC1) was a gift from Cheryl Arrowsmith (Addgene plasmid # 101262 ; http://n2t.net/addgene:101262 ; RRID:Addgene_101262)
