[The description below was written by a language model from this plasmid's Addgene catalogue record and pLannotate feature annotations shown in this document.]
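Description:
5VC8 (WHSC1) is a bacterial expression plasmid built on the pET28-MHL backbone from the Structural Genomics Consortium, made to produce a fragment of human NSD2 (also known as WHSC1 or MMSET) for structure determination. The insert is 420 bp, introduced by ligation-independent cloning. As the record notes, it may not be a full open reading frame; at this size it can only be a short portion of this histone H3 lysine-36 methyltransferase, and the record does not state which region or domain it covers. The alternative names 5VC8 and 7LMT refer to the structures associated with this clone.

Expression is driven by a T7 promoter with an adjacent lac operator and the phage T7 gene 10 ribosome binding site, and ends at a T7 terminator. The plasmid also carries lacI with its own promoter, so transcription stays repressed until IPTG is added, in a host that supplies T7 RNA polymerase. The backbone adds an N-terminal 6xHis tag followed by a TEV protease site, which allows metal-affinity purification and later tag removal; the annotation software reports this region as a partial "capTEV" match. Short His-tag and T7 gene 10-derived hits lie downstream of the insert. They look like leftover pET vector sequence, and the record lists no C-terminal tag.

The 5,726 nt plasmid is selected with kanamycin through an aph(3')-Ia cassette. It replicates from a ColE1/pBR322-type origin with the bom and rop elements, rop being associated with lower copy number, although the catalogue lists copy number as unknown. An f1 origin and non-functional tetracycline-resistance fragments are also present as backbone remnants.
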