Features (pLannotate 1.2.2; 20 found; start..end, strand, type, name):
      1..19      +  promoter       T7 promoter: promoter for bacteriophage T7 RNA polymerase
     20..44      +  protein_bind   lac operator: The lac repressor binds to the lac operator to inhibit transcription in E. coli. This inhibition can be relieved by adding lactose or isopropyl-β-D-thiogalactopyranoside (IPTG). lac repressor encoded by lacI
     59..81      +  RBS            RBS: efficient ribosome binding site from bacteriophage T7 gene 10 (Olins and Rangwala, 1989)
     89..107     +  CDS            capTEV™ (fragment): composite tag for in vivo biotinylation, TEV protease cleavage, and 6xHis tagging
    142..561     +  CDS            NSD2 (fragment): NSD2_HUMAN - Also known as KIAA1090, MMSET, TRX5, WHSC1. Experimental evidence at protein level: Swiss-Prot protein existence level 1. [Isoform 4]: Histone methyltransferase which specifically dimethylates nucleosomal histone H3 at 'Lys-36' (H3K36me2) (PubMed:22099308). Methylation of histone H3 at 'Lys-27' is controversial (PubMed:18172012, PubMed:22099308). Mono-, di- or tri- methylates histone H3 at 'Lys-27' (H3K27me, H3K27me2 and H3K27me3) (PubMed:18172012). Does not methylate histone H3 at 'Lys-27' (PubMed:22099308). May act as a transcription regulator that binds DNA and suppresses IL5 t
    591..608     +  CDS            9xHis (fragment): 9xHis affinity tag
    618..667     +  CDS            SET1 (fragment): solubility-enhancement tag derived from T7 phage gene 10B
    675..722     +  terminator     T7 terminator: transcription terminator for bacteriophage T7 RNA polymerase
    759..1187    +  rep_origin     f1 ori (sequence partly withheld): f1 bacteriophage origin of replication; arrow indicates direction of (+) strand synthesis
   1240..1297    +  promoter       AmpR promoter (fragment): bla
   1306..2121    -  CDS            KanR: aminoglycoside phosphotransferase; aph(3')-Ia; confers resistance to kanamycin in bacteria or G418 (Geneticin®) in eukaryotes
   2243..2831    +  rep_origin     ori: high-copy-number ColE1/pMB1/pBR322/pUC origin of replication
   3017..3156    -  misc_feature   bom: basis of mobility region from pBR322
   3258..3449    -  CDS            rop: Rop protein, which maintains plasmids at low copy number; rop
   3466..3846    +  CDS            YPB1_ECOLX: Protein predicted: Swiss-Prot protein existence level 4. From Escherichia coli.
   3918..4209    -  CDS            TcR (fragment): tetracycline efflux protein; tet; confers resistance to tetracycline
   4224..4245    -  protein_bind   CAP binding site: CAP binding activates transcription in the presence of cAMP. E. coli catabolite activator protein
   4258..5340    -  CDS            lacI: lac repressor; lacI; The lac repressor binds to the lac operator to inhibit transcription in E. coli. This inhibition can be relieved by adding lactose or isopropyl-β-D-thiogalactopyranoside (IPTG).
   5341..5418    -  promoter       lacI promoter: lacI
   5426..5705    -  CDS            TcR (fragment): tetracycline efflux protein; tet; confers resistance to tetracycline
>Addgene plasmid #101262 | 5VC8 (WHSC1) | addgene full sequence | sequence record 193494 | Addgene NGS Result
TAATACGACTCACTATAGGGGAATTGTGAGCGGATAACAATTCCCCTCTAGAAATAATTTTGTTTAACTT
TAAGAAGGAGATATACCATGCATCATCATCATCATCACAGCAGCGGCAGAGAAAACTTGTATTTCCAGGG
CGGAAGAGACAAAGACCACCTGTTGAAATACAACGTTGGTGATTTGGTGTGGTCCAAAGTGTCGGGTTAC
CCTTGGTGGCCTTGCATGGTTTCTGCAGATCCACTCCTTCACAGCTATACCAAACTTAAAGGTCAGAAAA
AGAGTGCACGCCAGTATCACGTACAGTTCTTTGGTGACGCCCCAGAAAGAGCTTGGATATTTGAGAAGAG
CCTCGTAGCTTTTGAAGGAGAAGGACAGTTTGAAAAATTATGCCAGGAAAGTGCCAAGCAGGCACCCACG
AAAGCTGAGAAAATTAAGCTATTGAAACCAATTTCAGGGAAATTGAGGGCCCAGTGGGAAATGGGCATTG
TTCAAGCAGAAGAAGCTGCAAGCATGTCAGTGGAGGAGCGGAAAGCCAAGTTCACCTTTCTCTATGTGGG
GTGATGACGAAGCTTGCGGCCGCACTCGAGCACCACCACCACCACCACTGAGATCCGGCTGCTAACAAAG
CCCGAAAGGAAGCTGAGTTGGCTGCTGCCACCGCTGAGCAATAACTAGCATAACCCCTTGGGGCCTCTAA
ACGGGTCTTGAGGGGTTTTTTGCTGAAAGGAGGAACTATATCCGGATTGGCGAATGGG
[124 nt withheld, positions 759-882]
C
[91 nt withheld, positions 884-974]
A
[49 nt withheld, positions 976-1024]
CCTTTGACGTTGGAGTCCACGTTCTTT
[37 nt withheld, positions 1052-1088]
ACCCTATCTCGGTCTATTCTTTTGATTTATAAGGGATTTTGCCGATTTCGGCCTATTGGTTAAAAAATGA
GCTGATTTAACAAAAATTTAACGCGAATTTTAACAAAATATTAACGCTTACAATTTAGGTGGCACTTTTC
GGGGAAATGTGCGCGGAACCCCTATTTGTTTATTTTTCTAAATACATTCAAATATGTATCCGCTCATGAA
TTAATTCTTAGAAAAACTCATCGAGCATCAAATGAAACTGCAATTTATTCATATCAGGATTATCAATACC
ATATTTTTGAAAAAGCCGTTTCTGTAATGAAGGAGAAAACTCACCGAGGCAGTTCCATAGGATGGCAAGA
TCCTGGTATCGGTCTGCGATTCCGACTCGTCCAACATCAATACAACCTATTAATTTCCCCTCGTCAAAAA
TAAGGTTATCAAGTGAGAAATCACCATGAGTGACGACTGAATCCGGTGAGAATGGCAAAAGTTTATGCAT
TTCTTTCCAGACTTGTTCAACAGGCCAGCCATTACGCTCGTCATCAAAATCACTCGCATCAACCAAACCG
TTATTCATTCGTGATTGCGCCTGAGCGAGACGAAATACGCGATCGCTGTTAAAAGGACAATTACAAACAG
GAATCGAATGCAACCGGCGCAGGAACACTGCCAGCGCATCAACAATATTTTCACCTGAATCAGGATATTC
TTCTAATACCTGGAATGCTGTTTTCCCGGGGATCGCAGTGGTGAGTAACCATGCATCATCAGGAGTACGG
ATAAAATGCTTGATGGTCGGAAGAGGCATAAATTCCGTCAGCCAGTTTAGTCTGACCATCTCATCTGTAA
CATCATTGGCAACGCTACCTTTGCCATGTTTCAGAAACAACTCTGGCGCATCGGGCTTCCCATACAATCG
ATAGATTGTCGCACCTGATTGCCCGACATTATCGCGAGCCCATTTATACCCATATAAATCAGCATCCATG
TTGGAATTTAATCGCGGCCTAGAGCAAGACGTTTCCCGTTGAATATGGCTCATAACACCCCTTGTATTAC
TGTTTATGTAAGCAGACAGTTTTATTGTTCATGACCAAAATCCCTTAACGTGAGTTTTCGTTCCACTGAG
CGTCAGACCCCGTAGAAAAGATCAAAGGATCTTCTTGAGATCCTTTTTTTCTGCGCGTAATCTGCTGCTT
GCAAACAAAAAAACCACCGCTACCAGCGGTGGTTTGTTTGCCGGATCAAGAGCTACCAACTCTTTTTCCG
AAGGTAACTGGCTTCAGCAGAGCGCAGATACCAAATACTGTCCTTCTAGTGTAGCCGTAGTTAGGCCACC
ACTTCAAGAACTCTGTAGCACCGCCTACATACCTCGCTCTGCTAATCCTGTTACCAGTGGCTGCTGCCAG
TGGCGATAAGTCGTGTCTTACCGGGTTGGACTCAAGACGATAGTTACCGGATAAGGCGCAGCGGTCGGGC
TGAACGGGGGGTTCGTGCACACAGCCCAGCTTGGAGCGAACGACCTACACCGAACTGAGATACCTACAGC
GTGAGCTATGAGAAAGCGCCACGCTTCCCGAAGGGAGAAAGGCGGACAGGTATCCGGTAAGCGGCAGGGT
CGGAACAGGAGAGCGCACGAGGGAGCTTCCAGGGGGAAACGCCTGGTATCTTTATAGTCCTGTCGGGTTT
CGCCACCTCTGACTTGAGCGTCGATTTTTGTGATGCTCGTCAGGGGGGCGGAGCCTATGGAAAAACGCCA
GCAACGCGGCCTTTTTACGGTTCCTGGCCTTTTGCTGGCCTTTTGCTCACATGTTCTTTCCTGCGTTATC
CCCTGATTCTGTGGATAACCGTATTACCGCCTTTGAGTGAGCTGATACCGCTCGCCGCAGCCGAACGACC
GAGCGCAGCGAGTCAGTGAGCGAGGAAGCGGAAGAGCGCCTGATGCGGTATTTTCTCCTTACGCATCTGT
GCGGTATTTCACACCGCAATGGTGCACTCTCAGTACAATCTGCTCTGATGCCGCATAGTTAAGCCAGTAT
ACACTCCGCTATCGCTACGTGACTGGGTCATGGCTGCGCCCCGACACCCGCCAACACCCGCTGACGCGCC
CTGACGGGCTTGTCTGCTCCCGGCATCCGCTTACAGACAAGCTGTGACCGTCTCCGGGAGCTGCATGTGT
CAGAGGTTTTCACCGTCATCACCGAAACGCGCGAGGCAGCTGCGGTAAAGCTCATCAGCGTGGTCGTGAA
GCGATTCACAGATGTCTGCCTGTTCATCCGCGTCCAGCTCGTTGAGTTTCTCCAGAAGCGTTAATGTCTG
GCTTCTGATAAAGCGGGCCATGTTAAGGGCGGTTTTTTCCTGTTTGGTCACTGATGCCTCCGTGTAAGGG
GGATTTCTGTTCATGGGGGTAATGATACCGATGAAACGAGAGAGGATGCTCACGATACGGGTTACTGATG
ATGAACATGCCCGGTTACTGGAACGTTGTGAGGGTAAACAACTGGCGGTATGGATGCGGCGGGACCAGAG
AAAAATCACTCAGGGTCAATGCCAGCGCTTCGTTAATACAGATGTAGGTGTTCCACAGGGTAGCCAGCAG
CATCCTGCGATGCAGATCCGGAACATAATGGTGCAGGGCGCTGACTTCCGCGTTTCCAGACTTTACGAAA
CACGGAAACCGAAGACCATTCATGTTGTTGCTCAGGTCGCAGACGTTTTGCAGCAGCAGTCGCTTCACGT
TCGCTCGCGTATCGGTGATTCATTCTGCTAACCAGTAAGGCAACCCCGCCAGCCTAGCCGGGTCCTCAAC
GACAGGAGCACGATCATGCGCACCCGTGGGGCCGCCATGCCGGCGATAATGGCCTGCTTCTCGCCGAAAC
GTTTGGTGGCGGGACCAGTGACGAAGGCTTGAGCGAGGGCGTGCAAGATTCCGAATACCGCAAGCGACAG
GCCGATCATCGTCGCGCTCCAGCGAAAGCGGTCCTCGCCGAAAATGACCCAGAGCGCTGCCGGCACCTGT
CCTACGAGTTGCATGATAAAGAAGACAGTCATAAGTGCGGCGACGATAGTCATGCCCCGCGCCCACCGGA
AGGAGCTGACTGGGTTGAAGGCTCTCAAGGGCATCGGTCGAGATCCCGGTGCCTAATGAGTGAGCTAACT
TACATTAATTGCGTTGCGCTCACTGCCCGCTTTCCAGTCGGGAAACCTGTCGTGCCAGCTGCATTAATGA
ATCGGCCAACGCGCGGGGAGAGGCGGTTTGCGTATTGGGCGCCAGGGTGGTTTTTCTTTTCACCAGTGAG
ACGGGCAACAGCTGATTGCCCTTCACCGCCTGGCCCTGAGAGAGTTGCAGCAAGCGGTCCACGCTGGTTT
GCCCCAGCAGGCGAAAATCCTGTTTGATGGTGGTTAACGGCGGGATATAACATGAGCTGTCTTCGGTATC
GTCGTATCCCACTACCGAGATATCCGCACCAACGCGCAGCCCGGACTCGGTAATGGCGCGCATTGCGCCC
AGCGCCATCTGATCGTTGGCAACCAGCATCGCAGTGGGAACGATGCCCTCATTCAGCATTTGCATGGTTT
GTTGAAAACCGGACATGGCACTCCAGTCGCCTTCCCGTTCCGCTATCGGCTGAATTTGATTGCGAGTGAG
ATATTTATGCCAGCCAGCCAGACGCAGACGCGCCGAGACAGAACTTAATGGGCCCGCTAACAGCGCGATT
TGCTGGTGACCCAATGCGACCAGATGCTCCACGCCCAGTCGCGTACCGTCTTCATGGGAGAAAATAATAC
TGTTGATGGGTGTCTGGTCAGAGACATCAAGAAATAACGCCGGAACATTAGTGCAGGCAGCTTCCACAGC
AATGGCATCCTGGTCATCCAGCGGATAGTTAATGATCAGCCCACTGACGCGTTGCGCGAGAAGATTGTGC
ACCGCCGCTTTACAGGCTTCGACGCCGCTTCGTTCTACCATCGACACCACCACGCTGGCACCCAGTTGAT
CGGCGCGAGATTTAATCGCCGCGACAATTTGCGACGGCGCGTGCAGGGCCAGACTGGAGGTGGCAACGCC
AATCAGCAACGACTGTTTGCCCGCCAGTTGTTGTGCCACGCGGTTGGGAATGTAATTCAGCTCCGCCATC
GCCGCTTCCACTTTTTCCCGCGTTTTCGCAGAAACGTGGCTGGCCTGGTTCACCACGCGGGAAACGGTCT
GATAAGAGACACCGGCATACTCTGCGACATCGTATAACGTTACTGGTTTCACATTCACCACCCTGAATTG
ACTCTCTTCCGGGCGCTATCATGCCATACCGCGAAAGGTTTTGCGCCATTCGATGGTGTCCGGGATCTCG
ACGCTCTCCCTTATGCGACTCCTGCATTAGGAAGCAGCCCAGTAGTAGGTTGAGGCCGTTGAGCACCGCC
GCCGCAAGGAATGGTGCATGCAAGGAGATGGCGCCCAACAGTCCCCCGGCCACGGGGCCTGCCACCATAC
CCACGCCGAAACAAGCGCTCATGAGCCCGAAGTGGCGAGCCCGATCTTCCCCATCGGTGATGTCGGCGAT
ATAGGCGCCAGCAACCGCACCTGTGGCGCCGGTGATGCCGGCCACGATGCGTCCGGCGTAGAGGATCGAG
ATCTCGATCCCGCGAAAT
