>Addgene plasmid #101262 | 5VC8 (WHSC1) | depositor partial sequence | sequence record 190969 | insert
GGAAGAGACAAAGACCACCTGTTGAAATACAACGTTGGTGATTTGGTGTGGTCCAAAGTGTCGGGTTACC
CTTGGTGGCCTTGCATGGTTTCTGCAGATCCACTCCTTCACAGCTATACCAAACTTAAAGGTCAGAAAAA
GAGTGCACGCCAGTATCACGTACAGTTCTTTGGTGACGCCCCAGAAAGAGCTTGGATATTTGAGAAGAGC
CTCGTAGCTTTTGAAGGAGAAGGACAGTTTGAAAAATTATGCCAGGAAAGTGCCAAGCAGGCACCCACGA
AAGCTGAGAAAATTAAGCTATTGAAACCAATTTCAGGGAAATTGAGGGCCCAGTGGGAAATGGGCATTGT
TCAAGCAGAAGAAGCTGCAAGCATGTCAGTGGAGGAGCGGAAAGCCAAGTTCACCTTTCTCTATGTGGGG
